Addgene plasmid #121225: pUC57-Kan_BR29_00114891
Purpose: Level 0 Golden-Gate compatible vector
Depositing lab: Sophien Kamoun. Depositing organization: Sainsbury Laboratory, Norwich. Publication: A Clone Resource of Magnaporthe oryzae Effectors That Share Sequence and Structural Similarities Across Host-Specific Lineages. Petit-Houdenot Y, Langner T, Harant A, Win J, Kamoun S. Mol Plant Microbe Interact. 2020 Aug;33(8):1032-1035. doi: 10.1094/MPMI-03-20-0052-A. Epub 2020 Jun 22. PubMed 32460610.
Backbone
  Vector backbone: pUC57-Kan
  Backbone size w/o insert (bp): 2626
  Vector type: Golden Gate
  Selectable markers: lacZ
Growth in bacteria
  Bacterial resistance: Kanamycin, 50 μg/mL
  Growth temperature: 37°C
  Growth strain: DH5alpha
  Copy number: High Copy
Gene/Insert
  Gene/Insert name: BR29_00114891
  Mutation: Magnaporthe grisea
  Cloning method: Restriction Enzyme; 5′ cloning site EcoRV (unknown if destroyed); 3′ cloning site EcoRV (unknown if destroyed)
  Sequencing primers: 5′ M13Fw; 3′ M13Rv
Terms and licenses: Academic/Nonprofit Terms; Industry Terms: Not Available to Industry
How to cite: pUC57-Kan_BR29_00114891 was a gift from Sophien Kamoun (Addgene plasmid # 121225 ; http://n2t.net/addgene:121225 ; RRID:Addgene_121225)
