[The description below was written by a language model from this plasmid's Addgene catalogue record and pLannotate feature annotations shown in this document.]
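Description:
pUC57-Kan_BR29_00114891 is a small, high-copy bacterial cloning plasmid that serves as a Level 0 module for Golden Gate assembly. It is built on the pUC57-Kan backbone and is propagated in E. coli through a ColE1/pUC-type origin of replication. Selection uses kanamycin, conferred by an aminoglycoside phosphotransferase gene (aph(3')-Ia) that the annotation places downstream of the bla (AmpR) promoter. The feature table also picks up short remnants of bom, rop and lacI, which are backbone leftovers rather than functional elements.

The insert, BR29_00114891, was placed into the EcoRV site within the lacZα region, and the record does not say whether the flanking sites survived. The lac promoter, operator and CAP binding site lie on one side of an unannotated gap and a lacZα fragment lies on the other, consistent with an insertion that interrupts lacZα, the basis of blue/white screening. The insert itself is not annotated in the feature table. Comparing the full sequence with the stated backbone size suggests it is only about 300 bp. The name and the "Magnaporthe grisea" entry (recorded in the mutation field) point to a gene from a blast fungus isolate, and the associated publication describes a clone collection of Magnaporthe effectors that share sequence and structural similarity across host-specific lineages. The record does not state the exact coding boundaries, any tags or the Golden Gate overhangs.

There is no promoter intended for expression of the insert, so the plasmid works as a storage and donor module. The effector sequence would be released by a Type IIS enzyme and combined with promoters, tags and terminators in higher-level assemblies for downstream functional studies. M13 forward and reverse primer sites flank the insert for sequence verification.
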