Features (pLannotate 1.2.2; 10 found; start..end, strand, type, name):
    137..236     +  misc_feature   bom (fragment): basis of mobility region from pBR322
    242..399     -  CDS            lacZα (fragment): LacZα fragment of β-galactosidase; lacZ fragment
    771..787     -  protein_bind   lac operator: The lac repressor binds to the lac operator to inhibit transcription in E. coli. This inhibition can be relieved by adding lactose or isopropyl-β-D-thiogalactopyranoside (IPTG). lac repressor encoded by lacI
    795..825     -  promoter       lac promoter: promoter for the E. coli lac operon
    840..861     -  protein_bind   CAP binding site: CAP binding activates transcription in the presence of cAMP. E. coli catabolite activator protein
    874..966     -  CDS            lacI (fragment): lac repressor; lacI; The lac repressor binds to the lac operator to inhibit transcription in E. coli. This inhibition can be relieved by adding lactose or isopropyl-β-D-thiogalactopyranoside (IPTG).
   1149..1737    -  rep_origin     ori: high-copy-number ColE1/pMB1/pBR322/pUC origin of replication
   1908..2723    -  CDS            KanR: aminoglycoside phosphotransferase; aph(3')-Ia; confers resistance to kanamycin in bacteria or G418 (Geneticin®) in eukaryotes
   2724..2828    -  promoter       AmpR promoter: bla
   2923..35      +  CDS            rop (fragment) (across the origin): Rop protein, which maintains plasmids at low copy number; rop
>Addgene plasmid #121225 | pUC57-Kan_BR29_00114891 | depositor full sequence | sequence record 231245 | pUC57-Kan_BR29_00114891 sequence 2923 bps
TCGCGCGTTTCGGTGATGACGGTGAAAACCTCTGACACATGCAGCTCCCGGAGACGGTCACAGCTTGTCT
GTAAGCGGATGCCGGGAGCAGACAAGCCCGTCAGGGCGCGTCAGCGGGTGTTGGCGGGTGTCGGGGCTGG
CTTAACTATGCGGCATCAGAGCAGATTGTACTGAGAGTGCACCATATGCGGTGTGAAATACCGCACAGAT
GCGTAAGGAGAAAATACCGCATCAGGCGCCATTCGCCATTCAGGCTGCGCAACTGTTGGGAAGGGCGATC
GGTGCGGGCCTCTTCGCTATTACGCCAGCTGGCGAAAGGGGGATGTGCTGCAAGGCGATTAAGTTGGGTA
ACGCCAGGGTTTTCCCAGTCACGACGTTGTAAAACGACGGCCAGTGAATTGACGCGTATTGGGATGGAAC
TTGGTCTCTAAGCTCAACCATAAATAGCATCTCTAACAGAAATAACAATTCTTTCTTCTTGATTATCTGG
ATTCCAATTCCAAGTTTCATATCTACAACCTTGATTAACTCTCAATTCAAAAGAAGTAGTAACTCTTTGA
CATCTAATTTTAAAAGATTTAGAATGAACAGATGGTTTCATTTCTTTTTCAATTTTTTTTTTTTCATCAT
TTCTACATTTAACAGTAACTTTACACAATTCACCTTGTTCCAAAACTCTATCAGATGGTGGAGCCATTAG
AGACCAAGTTCCATCCCAATGGCGCGCCGAGCTTGGCTCGAGCATGGTCATAGCTGTTTCCTGTGTGAAA
TTGTTATCCGCTCACAATTCCACACAACATACGAGCCGGAAGCATAAAGTGTAAAGCCTGGGGTGCCTAA
TGAGTGAGCTAACTCACATTAATTGCGTTGCGCTCACTGCCCGCTTTCCAGTCGGGAAACCTGTCGTGCC
AGCTGCATTAATGAATCGGCCAACGCGCGGGGAGAGGCGGTTTGCGTATTGGGCGCTCTTCCGCTTCCTC
GCTCACTGACTCGCTGCGCTCGGTCGTTCGGCTGCGGCGAGCGGTATCAGCTCACTCAAAGGCGGTAATA
CGGTTATCCACAGAATCAGGGGATAACGCAGGAAAGAACATGTGAGCAAAAGGCCAGCAAAAGGCCAGGA
ACCGTAAAAAGGCCGCGTTGCTGGCGTTTTTCCATAGGCTCCGCCCCCCTGACGAGCATCACAAAAATCG
ACGCTCAAGTCAGAGGTGGCGAAACCCGACAGGACTATAAAGATACCAGGCGTTTCCCCCTGGAAGCTCC
CTCGTGCGCTCTCCTGTTCCGACCCTGCCGCTTACCGGATACCTGTCCGCCTTTCTCCCTTCGGGAAGCG
TGGCGCTTTCTCATAGCTCACGCTGTAGGTATCTCAGTTCGGTGTAGGTCGTTCGCTCCAAGCTGGGCTG
TGTGCACGAACCCCCCGTTCAGCCCGACCGCTGCGCCTTATCCGGTAACTATCGTCTTGAGTCCAACCCG
GTAAGACACGACTTATCGCCACTGGCAGCAGCCACTGGTAACAGGATTAGCAGAGCGAGGTATGTAGGCG
GTGCTACAGAGTTCTTGAAGTGGTGGCCTAACTACGGCTACACTAGAAGAACAGTATTTGGTATCTGCGC
TCTGCTGAAGCCAGTTACCTTCGGAAAAAGAGTTGGTAGCTCTTGATCCGGCAAACAAACCACCGCTGGT
AGCGGTGGTTTTTTTGTTTGCAAGCAGCAGATTACGCGCAGAAAAAAAGGATCTCAAGAAGATCCTTTGA
TCTTTTCTACGGGGTCTGACGCTCAGTGGAACGAAAACTCACGTTAAGGGATTTTGGTCATGAGATTATC
AAAAAGGATCTTCACCTAGATCCTTTTAAATTAAAAATGAAGTTTTAAATCAATCTAAAGTATATATGAG
TAAACTTGGTCTGACAGTTAGAAAAACTCATCGAGCATCAAATGAAACTGCAATTTATTCATATCAGGAT
TATCAATACCATATTTTTGAAAAAGCCGTTTCTGTAATGAAGGAGAAAACTCACCGAGGCAGTTCCATAG
GATGGCAAGATCCTGGTATCGGTCTGCGATTCCGACTCGTCCAACATCAATACAACCTATTAATTTCCCC
TCGTCAAAAATAAGGTTATCAAGTGAGAAATCACCATGAGTGACGACTGAATCCGGTGAGAATGGCAAAA
GTTTATGCATTTCTTTCCAGACTTGTTCAACAGGCCAGCCATTACGCTCGTCATCAAAATCACTCGCATC
AACCAAACCGTTATTCATTCGTGATTGCGCCTGAGCGAGACGAAATACGCGATCGCTGTTAAAAGGACAA
TTACAAACAGGAATCGAATGCAACCGGCGCAGGAACACTGCCAGCGCATCAACAATATTTTCACCTGAAT
CAGGATATTCTTCTAATACCTGGAATGCTGTTTTCCCAGGGATCGCAGTGGTGAGTAACCATGCATCATC
AGGAGTACGGATAAAATGCTTGATGGTCGGAAGAGGCATAAATTCCGTCAGCCAGTTTAGTCTGACCATC
TCATCTGTAACATCATTGGCAACGCTACCTTTGCCATGTTTCAGAAACAACTCTGGCGCATCGGGCTTCC
CATACAATCGATAGATTGTCGCACCTGATTGCCCGACATTATCGCGAGCCCATTTATACCCATATAAATC
AGCATCCATGTTGGAATTTAATCGCGGCCTAGAGCAAGACGTTTCCCGTTGAATATGGCTCATACTCTTC
CTTTTTCAATATTATTGAAGCATTTATCAGGGTTATTGTCTCATGAGCGGATACATATTTGAATGTATTT
AGAAAAATAAACAAATAGGGGTTCCGCGCACATTTCCCCGAAAAGTGCCACCTGACGTCTAAGAAACCAT
TATTATCATGACATTAACCTATAAAAATAGGCGTATCACGAGGCCCTTTCGTC
