>Addgene plasmid #121225 | pUC57-Kan_BR29_00114891 | depositor partial sequence | sequence record 230702 | BR29_00114891
TTGGTCTCTAATGGCTCCACCATCTGATAGAGTTTTGGAACAAGGTGAATTGTGTAAAGTTACTGTTAAA
TGTAGAAATGATGAAAAAAAAAAAATTGAAAAAGAAATGAAACCATCTGTTCATTCTAAATCTTTTAAAA
TTAGATGTCAAAGAGTTACTACTTCTTTTGAATTGAGAGTTAATCAAGGTTGTAGATATGAAACTTGGAA
TTGGAATCCAGATAATCAAGAAGAAAGAATTGTTATTTCTGTTAGAGATGCTATTTATGGTTGAGCTTAG
AGACCAA
