>Addgene plasmid #121225 | pUC57-Kan_BR29_00114891 | depositor partial sequence | sequence record 230703 | empty_vector
TCGCGCGTTTCGGTGATGACGGTGAAAACCTCTGACACATGCAGCTCCCGGAGACGGTCACAGCTTGTCT
GTAAGCGGATGCCGGGAGCAGACAAGCCCGTCAGGGCGCGTCAGCGGGTGTTGGCGGGTGTCGGGGCTGG
CTTAACTATGCGGCATCAGAGCAGATTGTACTGAGAGTGCACCATATGCGGTGTGAAATACCGCACAGAT
GCGTAAGGAGAAAATACCGCATCAGGCGCCATTCGCCATTCAGGCTGCGCAACTGTTGGGAAGGGCGATC
GGTGCGGGCCTCTTCGCTATTACGCCAGCTGGCGAAAGGGGGATGTGCTGCAAGGCGATTAAGTTGGGTA
ACGCCAGGGTTTTCCCAGTCACGACGTTGTAAAACGACGGCCAGTGAATTGACGCGTATTGGGATATCCC
AATGGCGCGCCGAGCTTGGCTCGAGCATGGTCATAGCTGTTTCCTGTGTGAAATTGTTATCCGCTCACAA
TTCCACACAACATACGAGCCGGAAGCATAAAGTGTAAAGCCTGGGGTGCCTAATGAGTGAGCTAACTCAC
ATTAATTGCGTTGCGCTCACTGCCCGCTTTCCAGTCGGGAAACCTGTCGTGCCAGCTGCATTAATGAATC
GGCCAACGCGCGGGGAGAGGCGGTTTGCGTATTGGGCGCTCTTCCGCTTCCTCGCTCACTGACTCGCTGC
GCTCGGTCGTTCGGCTGCGGCGAGCGGTATCAGCTCACTCAAAGGCGGTAATACGGTTATCCACAGAATC
AGGGGATAACGCAGGAAAGAACATGTGAGCAAAAGGCCAGCAAAAGGCCAGGAACCGTAAAAAGGCCGCG
TTGCTGGCGTTTTTCCATAGGCTCCGCCCCCCTGACGAGCATCACAAAAATCGACGCTCAAGTCAGAGGT
GGCGAAACCCGACAGGACTATAAAGATACCAGGCGTTTCCCCCTGGAAGCTCCCTCGTGCGCTCTCCTGT
TCCGACCCTGCCGCTTACCGGATACCTGTCCGCCTTTCTCCCTTCGGGAAGCGTGGCGCTTTCTCATAGC
TCACGCTGTAGGTATCTCAGTTCGGTGTAGGTCGTTCGCTCCAAGCTGGGCTGTGTGCACGAACCCCCCG
TTCAGCCCGACCGCTGCGCCTTATCCGGTAACTATCGTCTTGAGTCCAACCCGGTAAGACACGACTTATC
GCCACTGGCAGCAGCCACTGGTAACAGGATTAGCAGAGCGAGGTATGTAGGCGGTGCTACAGAGTTCTTG
AAGTGGTGGCCTAACTACGGCTACACTAGAAGAACAGTATTTGGTATCTGCGCTCTGCTGAAGCCAGTTA
CCTTCGGAAAAAGAGTTGGTAGCTCTTGATCCGGCAAACAAACCACCGCTGGTAGCGGTGGTTTTTTTGT
TTGCAAGCAGCAGATTACGCGCAGAAAAAAAGGATCTCAAGAAGATCCTTTGATCTTTTCTACGGGGTCT
GACGCTCAGTGGAACGAAAACTCACGTTAAGGGATTTTGGTCATGAGATTATCAAAAAGGATCTTCACCT
AGATCCTTTTAAATTAAAAATGAAGTTTTAAATCAATCTAAAGTATATATGAGTAAACTTGGTCTGACAG
TTAGAAAAACTCATCGAGCATCAAATGAAACTGCAATTTATTCATATCAGGATTATCAATACCATATTTT
TGAAAAAGCCGTTTCTGTAATGAAGGAGAAAACTCACCGAGGCAGTTCCATAGGATGGCAAGATCCTGGT
ATCGGTCTGCGATTCCGACTCGTCCAACATCAATACAACCTATTAATTTCCCCTCGTCAAAAATAAGGTT
ATCAAGTGAGAAATCACCATGAGTGACGACTGAATCCGGTGAGAATGGCAAAAGTTTATGCATTTCTTTC
CAGACTTGTTCAACAGGCCAGCCATTACGCTCGTCATCAAAATCACTCGCATCAACCAAACCGTTATTCA
TTCGTGATTGCGCCTGAGCGAGACGAAATACGCGATCGCTGTTAAAAGGACAATTACAAACAGGAATCGA
ATGCAACCGGCGCAGGAACACTGCCAGCGCATCAACAATATTTTCACCTGAATCAGGATATTCTTCTAAT
ACCTGGAATGCTGTTTTCCCAGGGATCGCAGTGGTGAGTAACCATGCATCATCAGGAGTACGGATAAAAT
GCTTGATGGTCGGAAGAGGCATAAATTCCGTCAGCCAGTTTAGTCTGACCATCTCATCTGTAACATCATT
GGCAACGCTACCTTTGCCATGTTTCAGAAACAACTCTGGCGCATCGGGCTTCCCATACAATCGATAGATT
GTCGCACCTGATTGCCCGACATTATCGCGAGCCCATTTATACCCATATAAATCAGCATCCATGTTGGAAT
TTAATCGCGGCCTAGAGCAAGACGTTTCCCGTTGAATATGGCTCATACTCTTCCTTTTTCAATATTATTG
AAGCATTTATCAGGGTTATTGTCTCATGAGCGGATACATATTTGAATGTATTTAGAAAAATAAACAAATA
GGGGTTCCGCGCACATTTCCCCGAAAAGTGCCACCTGACGTCTAAGAAACCATTATTATCATGACATTAA
CCTATAAAAATAGGCGTATCACGAGGCCCTTTCGTC
