>Addgene plasmid #121225 | pUC57-Kan_BR29_00114891 | addgene partial sequence | sequence record 237765 | M13-F20 5'-TGTAAAACGACGGCCAGT-3'
TTGGTCTCTAAGCTCAACCATAAATAGCATCTCTAACAGAAATAACAATTCTTTCTTCTTGATTATCTGG
ATTCCAATTCCAAGTTTCATATCTACAACCTTGATTAACTCTCAATTCAAAAGAAGTAGTAACTCTTTGA
CATCTAATTTTAAAAGATTTAGAATGAACAGATGGTTTCATTTCTTTTTCAATTTTTTTTTTTTCATCAT
TTCTACATTTAACAGTAACTTTACACAATTCACCTTGTTCCAAAACTCTATCAGATGGTGGAGCCATTAG
AGACCAAGTTCCATCCCAATGGCGCGCCGAGCTTGGCTCGAGCATGGTCATAGCTGTTTCCTGTGTGAAA
TTGTTATCCGCTCACAATTCCACACAACATACGAGCCGGAAGCATAAAGTGTAAAGCCTGGGGTGCCTAA
TGAGTGAGCTAACTCACATTAATTGCGTTGCGCTCACTGCCCGCTTTCCAGTCGGGAAACCTGTCGTGCC
AGCTGCATTAATGAATCGGCCAACGCGCGGGGAGAGGCGGTTTGCGTATTGGGCGCTCTTCCGCTTCCTC
GCTCACTGACTCGCTGCGCTCGGTCGTTCGGCTGCGGCGAGCGGTATCAGCTCACTCAAAGGCGGTAATA
CGGTTATCCACAGAATCAGGGGATAACGCAGGAAAGAACATGTGAGCAAAAGGCCAGCAAAAGGCCAGGA
ACCGTAAAAAGGCCGCGTTGCTGGCGTTTTTCCATAGGCTCCGCCCCCCTGACGAGCATCACAAAAATCG
ACGCTCAAGTCAGAGGTGGCGAAACCCGACAGGACTATAAAGATACC
